>Addgene plasmid #21919 | MuHKI-pGFPN3 | addgene partial sequence | sequence record 27700 | 21919 with EGFP-N
ACGCTCCTCGCCCTTGCTCACCATGGTGGCGATGGATCCCGGGCCCGCGGTACCGCTGCTTGCCTCTGTG
CGTAACCGCACGCCCACGGCCGTGATGAGGGCGGCCCCCTTGCCGCTGCCATCCTCAGACAGGAGGAAGG
ACACGTTACATTTTGGTGACAGTTCCTTCACCGTCTGGTGCATGATTCTGGAGAAGTGTGGATGAAGCTT
GTAGAGTGTCCCGTCCACTCCCACAGTCACATTCAGACGGTCCAGTCCTCTGTTCTCGCGGATCTTATCC
ACAACCGCAGCCATGCCTGCGCCACACAGCTGTGCGGCCCTCCTGGACACCACCCCGCACACTGTCTTGA
CGAGGATACTGTCATCGCAGGTGCTATTCAGACCTAGCTGCTGGAGGATAGCCCGGACCTGGAGCAGTGC
TAATCGGTCACTCTCGATCTGAGAGAGAAACTTGGTCTCAAAGATGCCCCGGGTCTTCAGCGTCTCAGAG
ATCTGCCCTCGGAAGAGGAATCCCTTCTTGGTGAAGTCGATTAAGATGTTGCGGACGATTTCACCCAGGT
ACATACCACTGATCATCTTCTCATACCTTTGTTTCCCAGCATTTAGGGAATATTCGTCCACCAGTCTGTC
GTAGTGTGTCCTGATATCATCCAGACACCCGTTGTCCCCAAAGGCCCCCCACTCCATGTTGATGCACATC
TGCCCCTGGTCCCCCTCCACCATCTCCACGTTCTTCATCTCCTCCATGTAGCA
