[The description below was written by a language model from this plasmid's Addgene catalogue record.]
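Description:
MuHKI-pGFPN3 is a mammalian expression plasmid built on the pGFP-N3 backbone (about 4.7 kb without insert) that encodes a catalytically impaired form of human hexokinase I (HK1) fused to GFP. The plasmid is maintained at high copy in general-purpose E. coli strains under kanamycin selection, and it carries a neomycin resistance marker so that transfected mammalian cells can be selected with G418. The record does not name the promoter driving the insert or list the origins of replication, and no feature table is provided, so these details cannot be confirmed here.

The insert is the full-length human HKI cDNA (about 2.75 kb), cloned between the XhoI and KpnI sites, both of which are retained. It carries a single nucleotide change producing the D657A substitution in the catalytic site located in the C-terminal half of the enzyme. As is typical of an "N"-series fluorescent protein vector, the coding sequence sits upstream of GFP, so the tag is attached to the C terminus of hexokinase and leaves the N terminus of the enzyme free.

The associated publication examined whether glucose phosphorylation and mitochondrial binding are needed for the protective effects of hexokinases I and II. In that context, this construct would serve as a mutant that can be visualised through its GFP tag and compared with wild-type hexokinase, helping to separate the contribution of catalytic activity from that of subcellular localisation.
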