Addgene plasmid #21919: MuHKI-pGFPN3
Depositing lab: Hossein Ardehali. Depositing organization: Northwestern University. Publication: Glucose phosphorylation and mitochondrial binding are required for the protective effects of hexokinases I and II. Sun L, Shukair S, Naik TJ, Moazed F, Ardehali H. Mol Cell Biol. 2008 Feb . 28(3):1007-17. 10.1128/MCB.00224-07 PubMed 18039843.
Backbone
  Vector backbone: pGFP-N3
  Backbone size w/o insert (bp): 4700
  Vector type: Mammalian Expression
  Selectable markers: Neomycin (select with G418)
Growth in bacteria
  Bacterial resistance: Kanamycin, 50 μg/mL
  Growth temperature: 37°C
  Growth strain: DH5alpha
  Growth instructions: DH5alpha, HB101, and other general purpose strains.
  Copy number: High Copy
Gene/Insert
  Gene/Insert name: Mutant huamn HKI (with a mutation in the catalytic site in the C-terminal half of the enzyme) in pGFP-N3
  Species: H. sapiens (human)
  Insert size (bp): 2751
  Mutation: This is the full length human HKI cDNA sequence with a C->A (D657A) mutation in the catalytic site of the enzyme in the C-half. The cDNA is cloned into pGFP-N3
  GenBank ID: M75126
  Entrez Gene: HK1 (a.k.a. HK, HK1-ta, HK1-tb, HK1-tc, HKD, HKI, HMSNR, HXK1, NEDVIBA, NMSR, RP79, hexokinase)
  Tag / fusion protein: GFP (C terminal on insert)
  Cloning method: Restriction Enzyme; 5′ cloning site XhoI (not destroyed); 3′ cloning site KpnI (not destroyed)
  Sequencing primers: 5′ NA
Terms and licenses: Academic/Nonprofit Terms; Industry Terms: Not Available to Industry
How to cite: MuHKI-pGFPN3 was a gift from Hossein Ardehali (Addgene plasmid # 21919 ; http://n2t.net/addgene:21919 ; RRID:Addgene_21919)
